>Addgene plasmid #194126 | pET28a GSTO1 | addgene full sequence | sequence record 380723 | Addgene NGS Result
ATCCGGATATAGTTCCTCCTTTCAGCAAAAAACCCCTCAAGACCCGTTTAGAGGCCCCAAGGGGTTATGC
TAGTTATTGCTCAGCGGTGGCAGCAGCCAACTCAGCTTCCTTTCGGGCTTTGTTAGCAGCCGGATCCGCG
ACCCATTTGCTGTCCACCAGTCATGCTAGCCATATGGCTGCCGCGCGGCACCAGGCCGCTGCTGTGATGA
TGATGATGATGGCTGCTGCCCATGGTATATCTCCTTCTTAAAGTTAAACAAAATTATTTCTAGAGGGGAA
TTGTTATCCGCTCACAATTCCCCTATAGTGAGTCGTATTAATTTCGCGGGATCGAGATCTCGATCCTCTA
CGCCGGACGCATCGTGGCCGGCATCACCGGCGCCACAGGTGCGGTTGCTGGCGCCTATATCGCCGACATC
ACCGATGGGGAAGATCGGGCTCGCCACTTCGGGCTCATGAGCGCTTGTTTCGGCGTGGGTATGGTGGCAG
GCCCCGTGGCCGGGGGACTGTTGGGCGCCATCTCCTTGCATGCACCATTCCTTGCGGCGGCGGTGCTCAA
CGGCCTCAACCTACTACTGGGCTGCTTCCTAATGCAGGAGTCGCATAAGGGAGAGCGTCGAGATCCCGGA
CACCATCGAATGGCGCAAAACCTTTCGCGGTATGGCATGATAGCGCCCGGAAGAGAGTCAATTCAGGGTG
GTGAATGTGAAACCAGTAACGTTATACGATGTCGCAGAGTATGCCGGTGTCTCTTATCAGACCGTTTCCC
GCGTGGTGAACCAGGCCAGCCACGTTTCTGCGAAAACGCGGGAAAAAGTGGAAGCGGCGATGGCGGAGCT
GAATTACATTCCCAACCGCGTGGCACAACAACTGGCGGGCAAACAGTCGTTGCTGATTGGCGTTGCCACC
TCCAGTCTGGCCCTGCACGCGCCGTCGCAAATTGTCGCGGCGATTAAATCTCGCGCCGATCAACTGGGTG
CCAGCGTGGTGGTGTCGATGGTAGAACGAAGCGGCGTCGAAGCCTGTAAAGCGGCGGTGCACAATCTTCT
CGCGCAACGCGTCAGTGGGCTGATCATTAACTATCCGCTGGATGACCAGGATGCCATTGCTGTGGAAGCT
GCCTGCACTAATGTTCCGGCGTTATTTCTTGATGTCTCTGACCAGACACCCATCAACAGTATTATTTTCT
CCCATGAAGACGGTACGCGACTGGGCGTGGAGCATCTGGTCGCATTGGGTCACCAGCAAATCGCGCTGTT
AGCGGGCCCATTAAGTTCTGTCTCGGCGCGTCTGCGTCTGGCTGGCTGGCATAAATATCTCACTCGCAAT
CAAATTCAGCCGATAGCGGAACGGGAAGGCGACTGGAGTGCCATGTCCGGTTTTCAACAAACCATGCAAA
TGCTGAATGAGGGCATCGTTCCCACTGCGATGCTGGTTGCCAACGATCAGATGGCGCTGGGCGCAATGCG
CGCCATTACCGAGTCCGGGCTGCGCGTTGGTGCGGATATCTCGGTAGTGGGATACGACGATACCGAAGAC
AGCTCATGTTATATCCCGCCGTTAACCACCATCAAACAGGATTTTCGCCTGCTGGGGCAAACCAGCGTGG
ACCGCTTGCTGCAACTCTCTCAGGGCCAGGCGGTGAAGGGCAATCAGCTGTTGCCCGTCTCACTGGTGAA
AAGAAAAACCACCCTGGCGCCCAATACGCAAACCGCCTCTCCCCGCGCGTTGGCCGATTCATTAATGCAG
CTGGCACGACAGGTTTCCCGACTGGAAAGCGGGCAGTGAGCGCAACGCAATTAATGTAAGTTAGCTCACT
CATTAGGCACCGGGATCTCGACCGATGCCCTTGAGAGCCTTCAACCCAGTCAGCTCCTTCCGGTGGGCGC
GGGGCATGACTATCGTCGCCGCACTTATGACTGTCTTCTTTATCATGCAACTCGTAGGACAGGTGCCGGC
AGCGCTCTGGGTCATTTTCGGCGAGGACCGCTTTCGCTGGAGCGCGACGATGATCGGCCTGTCGCTTGCG
GTATTCGGAATCTTGCACGCCCTCGCTCAAGCCTTCGTCACTGGTCCCGCCACCAAACGTTTCGGCGAGA
AGCAGGCCATTATCGCCGGCATGGCGGCCCCACGGGTGCGCATGATCGTGCTCCTGTCGTTGAGGACCCG
GCTAGGCTGGCGGGGTTGCCTTACTGGTTAGCAGAATGAATCACCGATACGCGAGCGAACGTGAAGCGAC
TGCTGCTGCAAAACGTCTGCGACCTGAGCAACAACATGAATGGTCTTCGGTTTCCGTGTTTCGTAAAGTC
TGGAAACGCGGAAGTCAGCGCCCTGCACCATTATGTTCCGGATCTGCATCGCAGGATGCTGCTGGCTACC
CTGTGGAACACCTACATCTGTATTAACGAAGCGCTGGCATTGACCCTGAGTGATTTTTCTCTGGTCCCGC
CGCATCCATACCGCCAGTTGTTTACCCTCACAACGTTCCAGTAACCGGGCATGTTCATCATCAGTAACCC
GTATCGTGAGCATCCTCTCTCGTTTCATCGGTATCATTACCCCCATGAACAGAAATCCCCCTTACACGGA
GGCATCAGTGACCAAACAGGAAAAAACCGCCCTTAACATGGCCCGCTTTATCAGAAGCCAGACATTAACG
CTTCTGGAGAAACTCAACGAGCTGGACGCGGATGAACAGGCAGACATCTGTGAATCGCTTCACGACCACG
CTGATGAGCTTTACCGCAGCTGCCTCGCGCGTTTCGGTGATGACGGTGAAAACCTCTGACACATGCAGCT
CCCGGAGACGGTCACAGCTTGTCTGTAAGCGGATGCCGGGAGCAGACAAGCCCGTCAGGGCGCGTCAGCG
GGTGTTGGCGGGTGTCGGGGCGCAGCCATGACCCAGTCACGTAGCGATAGCGGAGTGTATACTGGCTTAA
CTATGCGGCATCAGAGCAGATTGTACTGAGAGTGCACCATTGCGGTGTGAAATACCGCACAGATGCGTAA
GGAGAAAATACCGCATCAGGCGCTCTTCCGCTTCCTCGCTCACTGACTCGCTGCGCTCGGTCGTTCGGCT
GCGGCGAGCGGTATCAGCTCACTCAAAGGCGGTAATACGGTTATCCACAGAATCAGGGGATAACGCAGGA
AAGAACATGTGAGCAAAAGGCCAGCAAAAGGCCAGGAACCGTAAAAAGGCCGCGTTGCTGGCGTTTTTCC
ATAGGCTCCGCCCCCCTGACGAGCATCACAAAAATCGACGCTCAAGTCAGAGGTGGCGAAACCCGACAGG
ACTATAAAGATACCAGGCGTTTCCCCCTGGAAGCTCCCTCGTGCGCTCTCCTGTTCCGACCCTGCCGCTT
ACCGGATACCTGTCCGCCTTTCTCCCTTCGGGAAGCGTGGCGCTTTCTCATAGCTCACGCTGTAGGTATC
TCAGTTCGGTGTAGGTCGTTCGCTCCAAGCTGGGCTGTGTGCACGAACCCCCCGTTCAGCCCGACCGCTG
CGCCTTATCCGGTAACTATCGTCTTGAGTCCAACCCGGTAAGACACGACTTATCGCCACTGGCAGCAGCC
ACTGGTAACAGGATTAGCAGAGCGAGGTATGTAGGCGGTGCTACAGAGTTCTTGAAGTGGTGGCCTAACT
ACGGCTACACTAGAAGGACAGTATTTGGTATCTGCGCTCTGCTGAAGCCAGTTACCTTCGGAAAAAGAGT
TGGTAGCTCTTGATCCGGCAAACAAACCACCGCTGGTAGCGGTGGTTTTTTTGTTTGCAAGCAGCAGATT
ACGCGCAGAAAAAAAGGATCTCAAGAAGATCCTTTGATCTTTTCTACGGGGTCTGACGCTCAGTGGAACG
AAAACTCACGTTAAGGGATTTTGGTCATGAACAATAAAACTGTCTGCTTACATAAACAGTAATACAAGGG
GTGTTATGAGCCATATTCAACGGGAAACGTCTTGCTCTAGGCCGCGATTAAATTCCAACATGGATGCTGA
TTTATATGGGTATAAATGGGCTCGCGATAATGTCGGGCAATCAGGTGCGACAATCTATCGATTGTATGGG
AAGCCCGATGCGCCAGAGTTGTTTCTGAAACATGGCAAAGGTAGCGTTGCCAATGATGTTACAGATGAGA
TGGTCAGACTAAACTGGCTGACGGAATTTATGCCTCTTCCGACCATCAAGCATTTTATCCGTACTCCTGA
TGATGCATGGTTACTCACCACTGCGATCCCCGGGAAAACAGCATTCCAGGTATTAGAAGAATATCCTGAT
TCAGGTGAAAATATTGTTGATGCGCTGGCAGTGTTCCTGCGCCGGTTGCATTCGATTCCTGTTTGTAATT
GTCCTTTTAACAGCGATCGCGTATTTCGTCTCGCTCAGGCGCAATCACGAATGAATAACGGTTTGGTTGA
TGCGAGTGATTTTGATGACGAGCGTAATGGCTGGCCTGTTGAACAAGTCTGGAAAGAAATGCATAAACTT
TTGCCATTCTCACCGGATTCAGTCGTCACTCATGGTGATTTCTCACTTGATAACCTTATTTTTGACGAGG
GGAAATTAATAGGTTGTATTGATGTTGGACGAGTCGGAATCGCAGACCGATACCAGGATCTTGCCATCCT
ATGGAACTGCCTCGGTGAGTTTTCTCCTTCATTACAGAAACGGCTTTTTCAAAAATATGGTATTGATAAT
CCTGATATGAATAAATTGCAGTTTCATTTGATGCTCGATGAGTTTTTCTAAGAATTAATTCATGAGCGGA
TACATATTTGAATGTATTTAGAAAAATAAACAAATAGGGGTTCCGCGCACATTTCCCCGAAAAGTGCCAC
CTAAATTGTAAGCGTTAATATTTTGTTAAAATTCGCGTTAAATTTTTGTTAAATCAGCTCATTTTTTAAC
CAATAGGCCGAAATCGGCAAAATCCCTTATAAATCAAAAGAATAGACCGAGATAGGGT
[37 nt withheld, positions 4959-4995]
AAAGAACGTGGACTCCAACGTCAAAGG
[49 nt withheld, positions 5023-5071]
T
[91 nt withheld, positions 5073-5163]
G
[124 nt withheld, positions 5165-5288]
CCCATTCGCCA
Features (pLannotate 1.2.2; 20 found; start..end, strand, type, name):
     26..73      -  terminator     T7 terminator: transcription terminator for bacteriophage T7 RNA polymerase
     81..130     -  CDS            SET1 (fragment): solubility-enhancement tag derived from T7 phage gene 10B
    141..173     -  CDS            T7 tag (gene 10 leader): leader peptide from bacteriophage T7 gene 10 promotes efficient translation in E. coli
    177..194     -  CDS            thrombin site: thrombin recognition and cleavage site
    205..221     -  CDS            capTEV™ (fragment): composite tag for in vivo biotinylation, TEV protease cleavage, and 6xHis tagging
    240..262     -  RBS            RBS: efficient ribosome binding site from bacteriophage T7 gene 10 (Olins and Rangwala, 1989)
    277..301     -  protein_bind   lac operator: The lac repressor binds to the lac operator to inhibit transcription in E. coli. This inhibition can be relieved by adding lactose or isopropyl-β-D-thiogalactopyranoside (IPTG). lac repressor encoded by lacI
    302..320     -  promoter       T7 promoter: promoter for bacteriophage T7 RNA polymerase
    342..621     +  CDS            TcR (fragment): tetracycline efflux protein; tet; confers resistance to tetracycline
    629..706     +  promoter       lacI promoter: lacI
    707..1789    +  CDS            lacI: lac repressor; lacI; The lac repressor binds to the lac operator to inhibit transcription in E. coli. This inhibition can be relieved by adding lactose or isopropyl-β-D-thiogalactopyranoside (IPTG).
   1802..1823    +  protein_bind   CAP binding site: CAP binding activates transcription in the presence of cAMP. E. coli catabolite activator protein
   1838..2129    +  CDS            TcR (fragment): tetracycline efflux protein; tet; confers resistance to tetracycline
   2201..2581    -  CDS            YPB1_ECOLX: Protein predicted: Swiss-Prot protein existence level 4. From Escherichia coli.
   2598..2789    +  CDS            rop: Rop protein, which maintains plasmids at low copy number; rop
   2891..3030    +  misc_feature   bom: basis of mobility region from pBR322
   3216..3804    -  rep_origin     ori: high-copy-number ColE1/pMB1/pBR322/pUC origin of replication
   3926..4741    +  CDS            KanR: aminoglycoside phosphotransferase; aph(3')-Ia; confers resistance to kanamycin in bacteria or G418 (Geneticin®) in eukaryotes
   4750..4807    -  promoter       AmpR promoter (fragment): bla
   4860..5288    -  rep_origin     f1 ori (sequence partly withheld): f1 bacteriophage origin of replication; arrow indicates direction of (+) strand synthesis
