[The description below was written by a language model from this plasmid's Addgene catalogue record and pLannotate feature annotations shown in this document.]
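Description:
pET28a GSTO1 is a bacterial expression plasmid built on the pET28a backbone and catalogued as carrying human GSTO1 (glutathione S-transferase omega 1) for production of the protein in E. coli. It is selected with kanamycin through the aph(3')-Ia KanR gene and replicates from a ColE1/pMB1-type origin. The rop gene and pBR322 bom region are also annotated, features normally associated with moderated copy number, although the catalogue lists the plasmid as high copy. An f1 origin is present as well, which allows single-stranded DNA production with helper phage.

The expression cassette is the standard pET arrangement: a T7 promoter immediately followed by a lac operator, the strong T7 gene 10 ribosome binding site, and a T7 terminator, with a plasmid-borne lacI gene under its own promoter supplying repressor. Transcription therefore depends on T7 RNA polymerase from a suitable host strain and is induced with IPTG. Downstream of the RBS the annotation picks up a short fragment matching a 6xHis-containing tag, a thrombin cleavage site and the T7 tag leader, consistent with pET28a's N-terminal His–thrombin–T7 tag region.

The feature table does not annotate any GSTO1 coding sequence. The sequenced record is 5,299 nt, and only a small gap, occupied by a short fragment called as SET1, separates the T7 tag from the terminator. The table thus resembles an essentially empty backbone, and the presence, boundaries and tag fusion of the insert cannot be confirmed from it. The cloning sites are also not recorded. The TcR fragments, partial AmpR promoter and predicted YPB1 ORF are backbone remnants without a functional role.
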