Addgene plasmid #194126: pET28a GSTO1
Purpose: Expresses GSTO1 protein
Depositing lab: Jun Liu.
Backbone
  Vector backbone: pET28a
  Vector type: Bacterial Expression
Growth in bacteria
  Bacterial resistance: Kanamycin, 50 μg/mL
  Growth temperature: 37°C
  Growth strain: DH5alpha
  Copy number: High Copy
Gene/Insert
  Gene/Insert name: GSTO1
  Species: H. sapiens (human)
  Entrez Gene: GSTO1 (a.k.a. GSTO 1-1, GSTTLp28, HEL-S-21, P28, SPG-R)
  Cloning method: Restriction Enzyme; 5′ cloning site unknown (unknown if destroyed)
Terms and licenses: Academic/Nonprofit Terms; Industry Terms: Not Available to Industry
How to cite: pET28a GSTO1 was a gift from Jun Liu (Addgene plasmid # 194126)
